Addgene plasmid #213368: PTAFR-DuET
Purpose: The DuET construct encodes the named human GPCR engineered with a cleaved hemagglutinin signal peptide, a 5' FLAG and a 3' 1D4 epitope tag optimized for expression in mammalian cells and proteomics studies.
Depositing lab: Thomas Sakmar. Depositing organization: Rockefeller University. Publication: Multiplexed selectivity screening of anti-GPCR antibodies. Dahl L, Kotliar IB, Bendes A, Dodig-Crnkovic T, Fromm S, Elofsson A, Uhlen M, Sakmar TP, Schwenk JM. Sci Adv. 2023 May 3;9(18):eadf9297. doi: 10.1126/sciadv.adf9297. Epub 2023 May 3. PubMed 37134173.
Backbone
  Vector backbone: pcDNA 3.1 (+)
  Vector type: Mammalian Expression
Growth in bacteria
  Bacterial resistance: Ampicillin, 100 μg/mL
  Growth temperature: 37°C
  Growth strain: DH5alpha
  Copy number: High Copy
Gene/Insert
  Gene/Insert name: PTAFR (alt name: Platelet activating factor receptor)
  Species: H. sapiens (human)
  Entrez Gene: PTAFR (a.k.a. PAFR)
  Promoter: CMV, T7
  Tag / fusion protein: FLAG (N terminal on insert); 1D4 (C terminal on insert)
  Cloning method: Gibson Cloning
Terms and licenses: Academic/Nonprofit Terms; Industry Terms: Not Available to Industry
Depositor comments: Class: A, Family: Platelet activating factor. Ensembl ID: ENSG00000169403, Uniprot ID: P25105
How to cite: PTAFR-DuET was a gift from Thomas Sakmar (Addgene plasmid # 213368 ; http://n2t.net/addgene:213368 ; RRID:Addgene_213368)
