[The description below was written by a language model from this plasmid's Addgene catalogue record and pLannotate feature annotations shown in this document.]
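Description:
PTAFR-DuET is a mammalian expression plasmid built on the pcDNA 3.1 (+) backbone that carries the human platelet activating factor receptor (PTAFR, also called PAFR), a class A G protein-coupled receptor. It is propagated in E. coli as a high-copy plasmid through a ColE1/pUC-type origin and selected with ampicillin via the β-lactamase gene. An f1 origin is also present, and a neomycin phosphotransferase cassette driven by the SV40 early promoter and ended by the SV40 polyadenylation signal allows G418 selection of stably transfected mammalian cells. The feature table also lists short fragment matches (ble, lacI, a truncated HIV-1 LTR, bom). These are most likely backbone remnants or annotation artefacts rather than functional parts.

The receptor coding sequence sits downstream of the CMV immediate early enhancer and promoter and is terminated by the bovine growth hormone polyadenylation signal, giving strong constitutive expression in mammalian cells. A T7 promoter lies between CMV and the insert and could support in vitro transcription. In the DuET design, the receptor is preceded by a cleavable hemagglutinin signal peptide and an N-terminal FLAG tag, and is followed by a C-terminal 1D4 epitope. The annotation detects the FLAG sequence just upstream of the PTAFR open reading frame (called as a fragment of 3xFLAG), but it does not separately annotate the signal peptide or the 1D4 tag, which are known only from the catalogue description. The signal peptide is intended to aid membrane targeting and is removed on processing, leaving two terminal epitopes for capture and detection of the receptor. According to the record, the construct is optimized for mammalian expression and proteomics studies, and the associated publication concerns multiplexed selectivity screening of anti-GPCR antibodies.
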