Features (pLannotate 1.2.2; 21 found; start..end, strand, type, name):
    228..249     +  promoter       SV40 promoter (fragment): SV40 enhancer and early promoter
    270..698     +  rep_origin     f1 ori (sequence partly withheld): f1 bacteriophage origin of replication; arrow indicates direction of (+) strand synthesis
    712..1041    +  promoter       SV40 promoter: SV40 enhancer and early promoter
   1108..1899    +  CDS            neo: KKA2_KLEPN - Also known as kan, nptII. Experimental evidence at protein level: Swiss-Prot protein existence level 1. Resistance to kanamycin, neomycin, paromomycin, ribostamycin, butirosin and gentamicin B. From Klebsiella pneumoniae.
   1923..2081    +  CDS            ble (fragment): BLE_KLEPN - Experimental evidence at protein level: Swiss-Prot protein existence level 1. Binding protein with a strong affinity to the bleomycin family of antibiotics. Binds to CL990; an antimitotic-antibiotic compound. From Klebsiella pneumoniae.
   2076..2197    +  polyA_signal   SV40 poly(A) signal: SV40 polyadenylation signal
   2270..2286    -  protein_bind   lac operator: The lac repressor binds to the lac operator to inhibit transcription in E. coli. This inhibition can be relieved by adding lactose or isopropyl-β-D-thiogalactopyranoside (IPTG). lac repressor encoded by lacI
   2294..2324    -  promoter       lac promoter: promoter for the E. coli lac operon
   2339..2360    -  protein_bind   CAP binding site: CAP binding activates transcription in the presence of cAMP. E. coli catabolite activator protein
   2373..2465    -  CDS            lacI (fragment): lac repressor; lacI; The lac repressor binds to the lac operator to inhibit transcription in E. coli. This inhibition can be relieved by adding lactose or isopropyl-β-D-thiogalactopyranoside (IPTG).
   2648..3236    -  rep_origin     ori: high-copy-number ColE1/pMB1/pBR322/pUC origin of replication
   3407..4267    -  CDS            AmpR: β-lactamase; bla; confers resistance to ampicillin, carbenicillin, and related antibiotics
   4268..4372    -  promoter       AmpR promoter: bla
   4431..4483    -  misc_feature   bom (fragment): basis of mobility region from pBR322
   4638..5017    +  enhancer       CMV enhancer: human cytomegalovirus immediate early enhancer
   5018..5221    +  promoter       CMV promoter: human cytomegalovirus (CMV) immediate early promoter
   5217..5250    +  LTR            5' LTR (truncated) (fragment): truncated 5' long terminal repeat (LTR) from HIV-1
   5266..5284    +  promoter       T7 promoter: promoter for bacteriophage T7 RNA polymerase
   5383..5403    +  CDS            3xFLAG (fragment): three tandem FLAG® epitope tags
   5416..6441    +  CDS            PTAFR: PTAFR_HUMAN - Also known as PAFR. Experimental evidence at protein level: Swiss-Prot protein existence level 1. Receptor for platelet activating factor, a chemotactic phospholipid mediator that possesses potent inflammatory, smooth-muscle contractile and hypotensive activity. Seems to mediate its action via a G protein that activates a phosphatidylinositol-calcium second messenger system. From Homo sapiens (Human).
   6566..224     +  polyA_signal   bGH poly(A) signal (across the origin): bovine growth hormone polyadenylation signal
>Addgene plasmid #213368 | PTAFR-DuET | addgene full sequence | sequence record 430888 | Addgene NGS Result
TGTGCCTTCTAGTTGCCAGCCATCTGTTGTTTGCCCCTCCCCCGTGCCTTCCTTGACCCTGGAAGGTGCC
ACTCCCACTGTCCTTTCCTAATAAAATGAGGAAATTGCATCGCATTGTCTGAGTAGGTGTCATTCTATTC
TGGGGGGTGGGGTGGGGCAGGACAGCAAGGGGGAGGATTGGGAAGACAATAGCAGGCATGCTGGGGATGC
GGTGGGCTCTATGGCTTCTGAGGCGGAAAGAACCAGCTGGGGCTCTAGGGGGTATCCCC
[124 nt withheld, positions 270-393]
C
[91 nt withheld, positions 395-485]
A
[49 nt withheld, positions 487-535]
CCTTTGACGTTGGAGTCCACGTTCTTT
[37 nt withheld, positions 563-599]
ACCCTATCTCGGTCTATTCTTTTGATTTATAAGGGATTTTGCCGATTTCGGCCTATTGGTTAAAAAATGA
GCTGATTTAACAAAAATTTAACGCGAATTAATTCTGTGGAATGTGTGTCAGTTAGGGTGTGGAAAGTCCC
CAGGCTCCCCAGCAGGCAGAAGTATGCAAAGCATGCATCTCAATTAGTCAGCAACCAGGTGTGGAAAGTC
CCCAGGCTCCCCAGCAGGCAGAAGTATGCAAAGCATGCATCTCAATTAGTCAGCAACCATAGTCCCGCCC
CTAACTCCGCCCATCCCGCCCCTAACTCCGCCCAGTTCCGCCCATTCTCCGCCCCATGGCTGACTAATTT
TTTTTATTTATGCAGAGGCCGAGGCCGCCTCTGCCTCTGAGCTATTCCAGAAGTAGTGAGGAGGCTTTTT
TGGAGGCCTAGGCTTTTGCAAAAAGCTCCCGGGAGCTTGTATATCCATTTTCGGATCTGATCAAGAGACA
GGATGAGGATCGTTTCGCATGATTGAACAAGATGGATTGCACGCAGGTTCTCCGGCCGCTTGGGTGGAGA
GGCTATTCGGCTATGACTGGGCACAACAGACAATCGGCTGCTCTGATGCCGCCGTGTTCCGGCTGTCAGC
GCAGGGGCGCCCGGTTCTTTTTGTCAAGACCGACCTGTCCGGTGCCCTGAATGAACTGCAGGACGAGGCA
GCGCGGCTATCGTGGCTGGCCACGACGGGCGTTCCTTGCGCAGCTGTGCTCGACGTTGTCACTGAAGCGG
GAAGGGACTGGCTGCTATTGGGCGAAGTGCCGGGGCAGGATCTCCTGTCATCTCACCTTGCTCCTGCCGA
GAAAGTATCCATCATGGCTGATGCAATGCGGCGGCTGCATACGCTTGATCCGGCTACCTGCCCATTCGAC
CACCAAGCGAAACATCGCATCGAGCGAGCACGTACTCGGATGGAAGCCGGTCTTGTCGATCAGGATGATC
TGGACGAAGAGCATCAGGGGCTCGCGCCAGCCGAACTGTTCGCCAGGCTCAAGGCGCGCATGCCCGACGG
CGAGGATCTCGTCGTGACCCATGGCGATGCCTGCTTGCCGAATATCATGGTGGAAAATGGCCGCTTTTCT
GGATTCATCGACTGTGGCCGGCTGGGTGTGGCGGACCGCTATCAGGACATAGCGTTGGCTACCCGTGATA
TTGCTGAAGAGCTTGGCGGCGAATGGGCTGACCGCTTCCTCGTGCTTTACGGTATCGCCGCTCCCGATTC
GCAGCGCATCGCCTTCTATCGCCTTCTTGACGAGTTCTTCTGAGCGGGACTCTGGGGTTCGAAATGACCG
ACCAAGCGACGCCCAACCTGCCATCACGAGATTTCGATTCCACCGCCGCCTTCTATGAAAGGTTGGGCTT
CGGAATCGTTTTCCGGGACGCCGGCTGGATGATCCTCCAGCGCGGGGATCTCATGCTGGAGTTCTTCGCC
CACCCCAACTTGTTTATTGCAGCTTATAATGGTTACAAATAAAGCAATAGCATCACAAATTTCACAAATA
AAGCATTTTTTTCACTGCATTCTAGTTGTGGTTTGTCCAAACTCATCAATGTATCTTATCATGTCTGTAT
ACCGTCGACCTCTAGCTAGAGCTTGGCGTAATCATGGTCATAGCTGTTTCCTGTGTGAAATTGTTATCCG
CTCACAATTCCACACAACATACGAGCCGGAAGCATAAAGTGTAAAGCCTGGGGTGCCTAATGAGTGAGCT
AACTCACATTAATTGCGTTGCGCTCACTGCCCGCTTTCCAGTCGGGAAACCTGTCGTGCCAGCTGCATTA
ATGAATCGGCCAACGCGCGGGGAGAGGCGGTTTGCGTATTGGGCGCTCTTCCGCTTCCTCGCTCACTGAC
TCGCTGCGCTCGGTCGTTCGGCTGCGGCGAGCGGTATCAGCTCACTCAAAGGCGGTAATACGGTTATCCA
CAGAATCAGGGGATAACGCAGGAAAGAACATGTGAGCAAAAGGCCAGCAAAAGGCCAGGAACCGTAAAAA
GGCCGCGTTGCTGGCGTTTTTCCATAGGCTCCGCCCCCCTGACGAGCATCACAAAAATCGACGCTCAAGT
CAGAGGTGGCGAAACCCGACAGGACTATAAAGATACCAGGCGTTTCCCCCTGGAAGCTCCCTCGTGCGCT
CTCCTGTTCCGACCCTGCCGCTTACCGGATACCTGTCCGCCTTTCTCCCTTCGGGAAGCGTGGCGCTTTC
TCATAGCTCACGCTGTAGGTATCTCAGTTCGGTGTAGGTCGTTCGCTCCAAGCTGGGCTGTGTGCACGAA
CCCCCCGTTCAGCCCGACCGCTGCGCCTTATCCGGTAACTATCGTCTTGAGTCCAACCCGGTAAGACACG
ACTTATCGCCACTGGCAGCAGCCACTGGTAACAGGATTAGCAGAGCGAGGTATGTAGGCGGTGCTACAGA
GTTCTTGAAGTGGTGGCCTAACTACGGCTACACTAGAAGAACGGTATTTGGTATCTGCGCTCTGCTGAAG
CCAGTTACCTTCGGAAAAAGAGTTGGTAGCTCTTGATCCGGCAAACAAACCACCGCTGGTAGCGGTGGTT
TTTTTGTTTGCAAGCAGCAGATTACGCGCAGAAAAAAAGGATCTCAAGAAGATCCTTTGATCTTTTCTAC
GGGGTCTGACGCTCAGTGGAACGAAAACTCACGTTAAGGGATTTTGGTCATGAGATTATCAAAAAGGATC
TTCACCTAGATCCTTTTAAATTAAAAATGAAGTTTTAAATCAATCTAAAGTATATATGAGTAAACTTGGT
CTGACAGTTACCAATGCTTAATCAGTGAGGCACCTATCTCAGCGATCTGTCTATTTCGTTCATCCATAGT
TGCCTGACTCCCCGTCGTGTAGATAACTACGATACGGGAGGGCTTACCATCTGGCCCCAGTGCTGCAATG
ATACCGCGAGACCCACGCTCACCGGCTCCAGATTTATCAGCAATAAACCAGCCAGCCGGAAGGGCCGAGC
GCAGAAGTGGTCCTGCAACTTTATCCGCCTCCATCCAGTCTATTAATTGTTGCCGGGAAGCTAGAGTAAG
TAGTTCGCCAGTTAATAGTTTGCGCAACGTTGTTGCCATTGCTACAGGCATCGTGGTGTCACGCTCGTCG
TTTGGTATGGCTTCATTCAGCTCCGGTTCCCAACGATCAAGGCGAGTTACATGATCCCCCATGTTGTGCA
AAAAAGCGGTTAGCTCCTTCGGTCCTCCGATCGTTGTCAGAAGTAAGTTGGCCGCAGTGTTATCACTCAT
GGTTATGGCAGCACTGCATAATTCTCTTACTGTCATGCCATCCGTAAGATGCTTTTCTGTGACTGGTGAG
TACTCAACCAAGTCATTCTGAGAATAGTGTATGCGGCGACCGAGTTGCTCTTGCCCGGCGTCAATACGGG
ATAATACCGCGCCACATAGCAGAACTTTAAAAGTGCTCATCATTGGAAAACGTTCTTCGGGGCGAAAACT
CTCAAGGATCTTACCGCTGTTGAGATCCAGTTCGATGTAACCCACTCGTGCACCCAACTGATCTTCAGCA
TCTTTTACTTTCACCAGCGTTTCTGGGTGAGCAAAAACAGGAAGGCAAAATGCCGCAAAAAAGGGAATAA
GGGCGACACGGAAATGTTGAATACTCATACTCTTCCTTTTTCAATATTATTGAAGCATTTATCAGGGTTA
TTGTCTCATGAGCGGATACATATTTGAATGTATTTAGAAAAATAAACAAATAGGGGTTCCGCGCACATTT
CCCCGAAAAGTGCCACCTGACGTCGACGGATCGGGAGATCTCCCGATCCCCTATGGTGCACTCTCAGTAC
AATCTGCTCTGATGCCGCATAGTTAAGCCAGTATCTGCTCCCTGCTTGTGTGTTGGAGGTCGCTGAGTAG
TGCGCGAGCAAAATTTAAGCTACAACAAGGCAAGGCTTGACCGACATTTGCATGAAGAATCTGCTTAGGG
TTAGGCGTTTTGCGCTGCTTCGCGATGTACGGGCCAGATATACGCGTTGACATTGATTATTGACTAGTTA
TTAATAGTAATCAATTACGGGGTCATTAGTTCATAGCCCATATATGGAGTTCCGCGTTACATAACTTACG
GTAAATGGCCCGCCTGGCTGACCGCCCAACGACCCCCGCCCATTGACGTCAATAATGACGTATGTTCCCA
TAGTAACGCCAATAGGGACTTTCCATTGACGTCAATGGGTGGAGTATTTACGGTAAACTGCCCACTTGGC
AGTACATCAAGTGTATCATATGCCAAGTACGCCCCCTATTGACGTCAATGACGGTAAATGGCCCGCCTGG
CATTATGCCCAGTACATGACCTTATGGGACTTTCCTACTTGGCAGTACATCTACGTATTAGTCATCGCTA
TTACCATGGTGATGCGGTTTTGGCAGTACATCAATGGGCGTGGATAGCGGTTTGACTCACGGGGATTTCC
AAGTCTCCACCCCATTGACGTCAATGGGAGTTTGTTTTGGCACCAAAATCAACGGGACTTTCCAAAATGT
CGTAACAACTCCGCCCCATTGACGCAAATGGGCGGTAGGCGTGTACGGTGGGAGGTCTATATAAGCAGAG
CTCTCTGGCTAACTAGAGAACCCACTGCTTACTGGCTTATCGAAATTAATACGACTCACTATAGGGAGAC
CCAAGCTGGCTAGCGTTTAAACTTAAGCTTAGCGGCCGCGCCACCATGAAGACGATCATCGCCCTGAGCT
ACATCTTCTGCCTGGTATTCGCCGACTACAAGGACGATGATGACGCCAGCATCGATATGGAGCCACATGA
CAGTTCTCACATGGATTCAGAGTTCCGGTATACGCTCTTTCCCATCGTCTACAGCATTATCTTCGTCTTG
GGCGTGATTGCCAATGGGTACGTACTCTGGGTTTTCGCCAGACTCTATCCGTGCAAAAAGTTTAATGAAA
TCAAAATCTTCATGGTGAATCTCACCATGGCAGACATGTTGTTCCTCATCACACTGCCCCTGTGGATTGT
GTACTATCAGAATCAGGGCAATTGGATTCTTCCTAAATTTCTGTGCAATGTCGCAGGCTGCCTGTTTTTC
ATCAATACATATTGTAGCGTCGCATTTCTGGGGGTGATCACATATAACCGCTTCCAGGCAGTGACGCGGC
CAATAAAAACCGCACAGGCAAATACAAGGAAGAGAGGGATAAGCCTGTCTCTCGTTATCTGGGTCGCCAT
TGTTGGGGCAGCGTCCTACTTCCTGATACTGGATAGCACCAACACAGTTCCCGACAGCGCCGGTAGCGGG
AATGTTACCAGGTGTTTTGAGCACTACGAGAAGGGCTCCGTTCCTGTTCTGATAATACATATATTTATAG
TTTTTTCATTCTTCTTGGTGTTTTTGATCATATTGTTTTGTAATCTGGTGATCATTCGCACACTTCTGAT
GCAGCCCGTGCAGCAACAACGCAATGCTGAAGTAAAGCGCCGGGCGCTTTGGATGGTATGTACAGTGCTC
GCAGTGTTTATCATATGTTTCGTACCCCATCATGTGGTGCAGCTGCCGTGGACCTTGGCCGAACTCGGCT
TCCAGGATTCTAAGTTTCACCAGGCTATAAACGATGCCCACCAAGTAACTCTCTGCCTGCTGAGTACCAA
CTGCGTGTTGGATCCCGTTATTTATTGCTTCCTCACAAAGAAGTTTCGCAAGCACTTGACGGAAAAATTC
TACTCTATGCGAAGCAGTCGGAAATGTAGTAGGGCCACTACCGATACAGTCACCGAGGTGGTGGTGCCGT
TCAATCAGATACCAGGGAACAGTCTGAAGAATATCGATACCGGTGGACGCACCGGTGAATTCGATGAGGC
CAGCACCACCGTGTCTAAGACCGAGACTTCTCAGGTGGCCCCTGCCTAATCTAGAGGGCCCGTTTAAACC
CGCTGATCAGCCTCGAC
